Addgene plasmid #201424: Dcp1 H206A-EGFP
Purpose: Bacterial protein expression of Dcp1 H206A
Depositing lab: Michael Rosen. Depositing organization: University of Texas Southwestern Medical Center. Publication: Quantitative reconstitution of yeast RNA processing bodies. Currie SL, Xing W, Muhlrad D, Decker CJ, Parker R, Rosen MK. Proc Natl Acad Sci U S A. 2023 Apr 4;120(14):e2214064120. doi: 10.1073/pnas.2214064120. Epub 2023 Mar 27. PubMed 36972455.
Backbone
  Vector backbone: MTTH-EGFP
  Backbone size w/o insert (bp): 7400
  Vector type: Bacterial Expression
Growth in bacteria
  Bacterial resistance: Ampicillin, 100 μg/mL
  Growth temperature: 37°C
  Growth strain: DH5alpha
  Copy number: High Copy
Gene/Insert
  Gene/Insert name: Dcp1
  Species: S. cerevisiae (budding yeast)
  Insert size (bp): 693
  Mutation: H206A
  Entrez Gene: DCP1 (a.k.a. YOL149W, MRT2)
  Promoter: tac
  Tag / fusion protein: MBP, TEV (N terminal on backbone); EGFP, TEV, 6xHis (C terminal on backbone)
  Cloning method: Restriction Enzyme; 5′ cloning site NdeI (not destroyed); 3′ cloning site BamHI (not destroyed)
  Sequencing primers: 5′ GGTCGTCAGACTGTCGATGAAGCC; 3′ CAGGAAACAGCTATGACC
Resource information
  A portion of this plasmid was derived from a plasmid made by: gene insert was a gift from Roy Parker (University of Colorado Boulder)
Terms and licenses: Academic/Nonprofit Terms; Industry Terms: Not Available to Industry
How to cite: Dcp1 H206A-EGFP was a gift from Michael Rosen (Addgene plasmid # 201424 ; http://n2t.net/addgene:201424 ; RRID:Addgene_201424)
