[The description below was written by a language model from this plasmid's Addgene catalogue record and pLannotate feature annotations shown in this document.]
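Description:
Dcp1 H206A-EGFP is a bacterial expression plasmid built on the MTTH-EGFP backbone for producing a fluorescently tagged, point-mutant form of the budding yeast decapping complex component Dcp1 in E. coli. The sequenced plasmid is about 8.2 kb. It is maintained through a ColE1/pMB1-type origin and selected with ampicillin via the β-lactamase gene. The catalogue lists it as high copy, although the feature table also shows a rop gene and pBR322 bom fragments, elements usually associated with lower copy number. An M13 phage origin is also present.

Expression is driven by the hybrid tac promoter followed by a lac operator. The plasmid carries its own lacI gene under the lacIq promoter, so transcription is repressed until induced with IPTG. The open reading frame starts with a signal-sequence-free maltose binding protein, which remains cytosolic and serves as a solubility and affinity tag. This is followed by a TEV protease site and the 693 bp S. cerevisiae DCP1 coding sequence bearing the H206A substitution, cloned between NdeI and BamHI. Downstream come a green fluorescent protein, a second TEV site and a C-terminal 6xHis tag. The record names the fluorescent protein EGFP, whereas the automated annotation matched it to the closely related mEmerald. The two TEV sites should allow both affinity tags to be removed after purification, leaving Dcp1 fused to the fluorescent protein. A residual lacZα fragment and the rrnB T1 and T2 terminators follow the cassette.

The record gives the purpose only as bacterial expression of Dcp1 H206A and does not say what the mutation does. The associated publication concerns quantitative reconstitution of yeast RNA processing bodies, consistent with use of the purified labelled protein in in vitro assays.
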