Features (pLannotate 1.2.2; 24 found; start..end, strand, type, name):
     89..117     +  promoter       tac promoter: strong E. coli promoter; hybrid between the trp and lac UV5 promoters
    125..141     +  protein_bind   lac operator: The lac repressor binds to the lac operator to inhibit transcription in E. coli. This inhibition can be relieved by adding lactose or isopropyl-β-D-thiogalactopyranoside (IPTG). lac repressor encoded by lacI
    211..1311    +  CDS            MBP: maltose binding protein from E. coli; malE (mutated); This version of the gene does not encode a signal sequence, so MBP will remain in the cytosol.
   1384..1404    +  CDS            TEV site: tobacco etch virus (TEV) protease recognition and cleavage site
   1408..2100    +  CDS            DCP1: DCP1_YEAST - Experimental evidence at protein level: Swiss-Prot protein existence level 1. Component of the decapping complex necessary for the degradation of mRNAs, both in normal mRNA turnover and in nonsense- mediated mRNA decay. Removes the 7-methyl guanine cap structure from mRNA molecules, yielding a 5'-phosphorylated mRNA fragment and 7m-GDP. Decapping is the major pathway of mRNA degradation in yeast. It occurs through deadenylation, decapping and subsequent 5' to 3' exonucleolytic decay of the transcript body. DCP1 is activated by the DEAD-box helicase DHH1 and destabilizes the eIF-4F
   2128..2844    +  CDS            mEmerald: mEmerald is a basic (constitutively fluorescent) green fluorescent protein published in 1998, derived from Aequorea victoria. It is reported to be a very rapidly-maturing monomer with moderate acid sensitivity.
   2857..2877    +  CDS            TEV site: tobacco etch virus (TEV) protease recognition and cleavage site
   2878..2894    +  CDS            capTEV™ (fragment): composite tag for in vivo biotinylation, TEV protease cleavage, and 6xHis tagging
   2907..3061    +  CDS            lacZα (fragment): LacZα fragment of β-galactosidase; lacZ fragment
   3154..3269    +  ncRNA          5S rRNA: Accession: RF00001 - 5S ribosomal RNA
   3273..3359    +  terminator     rrnB T1 terminator: Escherichia coli rrnB; transcription terminator T1 from the E. coli rrnB gene
   3451..3478    +  terminator     rrnB T2 terminator: transcription terminator T2 from the E. coli rrnB gene
   3497..3588    +  promoter       AmpR promoter: bla
   3589..4449    +  CDS            AmpR: β-lactamase; bla; confers resistance to ampicillin, carbenicillin, and related antibiotics
   4491..5004    -  rep_origin     M13 ori (sequence partly withheld): M13 bacteriophage origin of replication; arrow indicates direction of (+) strand synthesis
   5115..5703    +  rep_origin     ori: high-copy-number ColE1/pMB1/pBR322/pUC origin of replication
   5889..5958    -  misc_feature   bom (fragment): basis of mobility region from pBR322
   5956..6054    -  misc_feature   bom (fragment): basis of mobility region from pBR322
   6156..6347    -  CDS            rop: Rop protein, which maintains plasmids at low copy number; rop
   6364..6744    +  CDS            YPB1_ECOLX: Protein predicted: Swiss-Prot protein existence level 4. From Escherichia coli.
   6843..6920    +  promoter       lacIq promoter: lacI (mutant); In the lacIq allele, a single base change in the promoter boosts expression of the lacI gene about 10-fold.
   6921..8003    +  CDS            lacI: lac repressor; lacI; The lac repressor binds to the lac operator to inhibit transcription in E. coli. This inhibition can be relieved by adding lactose or isopropyl-β-D-thiogalactopyranoside (IPTG).
   8016..8037    +  protein_bind   CAP binding site: CAP binding activates transcription in the presence of cAMP. E. coli catabolite activator protein
   8056..8073    +  promoter       tet promoter (fragment): E. coli promoter for tetracycline efflux protein gene
>Addgene plasmid #201424 | Dcp1 H206A-EGFP | addgene full sequence | sequence record 394542 | Addgene NGS Result
TCGTGTCGCTCAAGGCGCACTCCCGTTCTGGATAATGTTTTTTGCGCCGACATCATAACGGTTCTGGCAA
ATATTCTGAAATGAGCTGTTGACAATTAATCATCGGCTCGTATAATGTGTGGAATTGTGAGCGGATAACA
ATTTCACACAGGAAACAGCCAGTCCGTTTAGGTGTTTTCACGAGCACTTCACCAACAAGGACCATAGATT
ATGAAAACTGAAGAAGGTAAACTGGTAATCTGGATTAACGGCGATAAAGGCTATAACGGTCTCGCTGAAG
TCGGTAAGAAATTCGAGAAAGATACCGGAATTAAAGTCACCGTTGAGCATCCGGATAAACTGGAAGAGAA
ATTCCCACAGGTTGCGGCAACTGGCGATGGCCCTGACATTATCTTCTGGGCACACGACCGCTTTGGTGGC
TACGCTCAATCTGGCCTGTTGGCTGAAATCACCCCGGACAAAGCGTTCCAGGACAAGCTGTATCCGTTTA
CCTGGGATGCCGTACGTTACAACGGCAAGCTGATTGCTTACCCGATCGCTGTTGAAGCGTTATCGCTGAT
TTATAACAAAGATCTGCTGCCGAACCCGCCAAAAACCTGGGAAGAGATCCCGGCGCTGGATAAAGAACTG
AAAGCGAAAGGTAAGAGCGCGCTGATGTTCAACCTGCAAGAACCGTACTTCACCTGGCCGCTGATTGCTG
CTGACGGGGGTTATGCGTTCAAGTATGAAAACGGCAAGTACGACATTAAAGACGTGGGCGTGGATAACGC
TGGCGCGAAAGCGGGTCTGACCTTCCTGGTTGACCTGATTAAAAACAAACACATGAATGCAGACACCGAT
TACTCCATCGCAGAAGCTGCCTTTAATAAAGGCGAAACAGCGATGACCATCAACGGCCCGTGGGCATGGT
CCAACATCGACACCAGCAAAGTGAATTATGGTGTAACGGTACTGCCGACCTTCAAGGGTCAACCATCCAA
ACCGTTCGTTGGCGTGCTGAGCGCAGGTATTAACGCCGCCAGTCCGAACAAAGAGCTGGCAAAAGAGTTC
CTCGAAAACTATCTGCTGACTGATGAAGGTCTGGAAGCGGTTAATAAAGACAAACCGCTGGGTGCCGTAG
CGCTGAAGTCTTACGAGGAAGAGTTGGCGAAAGATCCACGTATTGCCGCCACCATGGAAAACGCCCAGAA
AGGTGAAATCATGCCGAACATCCCGCAGATGTCCGCTTTCTGGTATGCCGTGCGTACTGCGGTGATCAAC
GCCGCCAGCGGTCGTCAGACTGTCGATGAAGCCCTGAAAGACGCGCAGACTAATTCGAGCTCGAACAACA
ACAACAATAACAATAACAACAACCTCGGGATCGAGGGAAGGATTTCAGAATTTGAAAACCTGTATTTTCA
GGGCCATATGACCGGAGCAGCAACTGCAGCAGAAAACTCTGCCACACAGTTAGAATTCTATAGAAAAGCT
TTGAATTTCAACGTTATTGGGAGATACGATCCAAAAATAAAGCAACTACTTTTTCACACACCACATGCGT
CACTGTATAAATGGGACTTCAAGAAGGACGAATGGAATAAACTAGAATATCAAGGTGTTTTGGCCATATA
TTTGAGAGACGTCTCGCAAAATACAAATCTTCTACCCGTCTCCCCACAAGAAGTAGACATTTTTGATTCA
CAAAATGGTAGTAATAACATTCAAGTAAACAATGGTTCTGACAATAGCAACAGGAATAGCAGTGGAAATG
GGAACTCTTATAAAAGTAATGATTCGCTAACATATAATTGCGGCAAAACTTTAAGTGGAAAGGACATATA
CAATTATGGATTGATCATATTAAACCGAATTAATCCTGACAATTTTTCTATGGGCATCGTTCCCAATAGT
GTCGTAAATAAAAGAAAAGTATTTAATGCAGAAGAGGATACACTTAACCCACTAGAGTGCATGGGGGTAG
AGGTGAAAGATGAATTGGTCATTATTAAGAACTTGAAGCATGAGGTCTATGGTATATGGATTGCTACAGT
TAGTGATAGACAAAATATCTACGAACTAATAAAATATCTTCTGGAAAATGAGCCAAAAGATTCTTTTGCT
GGATCCGGGTCTGGTTCAGGAATGGCCATGGTGAGCAAGGGCGAGGAGCTGTTCACCGGGGTGGTGCCCA
TCCTGGTCGAGCTGGACGGCGACGTAAACGGCCACAAGTTCAGCGTGTCCGGCGAGGGCGAGGGCGATGC
CACCTACGGCAAGCTGACCCTGAAGTTCATCTGCACCACCGGCAAGCTGCCCGTGCCCTGGCCCACCCTC
GTGACCACCTTGACCTACGGCGTGCAGTGCTTCGCCCGCTACCCCGACCACATGAAGCAGCACGACTTCT
TCAAGTCCGCCATGCCCGAAGGCTACGTCCAGGAGCGCACCATCTTCTTCAAGGACGACGGCAACTACAA
GACCCGCGCCGAGGTGAAGTTCGAGGGCGACACCCTGGTGAACCGCATCGAGCTGAAGGGCATCGACTTC
AAGGAGGACGGCAACATCCTGGGGCACAAGCTGGAGTACAACTACAACAGCCACAAGGTCTATATCACCG
CCGACAAGCAGAAGAACGGCATCAAGGTGAACTTCAAGACCCGCCACAACATCGAGGACGGCAGCGTGCA
GCTCGCCGACCACTACCAGCAGAACACCCCCATCGGCGACGGCCCCGTGCTGCTGCCCGACAACCACTAC
CTGAGCACCCAGTCCAAGCTGAGCAAAGACCCCAACGAGAAGCGCGATCACATGGTCCTGCTGGAGTTCG
TGACCGCCGCCGGGATCACTCTCGGCATGGACGAGCTGTACAAGGGAAGCGGCCGCGAAAACCTGTATTT
TCAGGGCCATCATCATCATCATCACTGAAAGCTTGGCACTGGCCGTCGTTTTACAACGTCGTGACTGGGA
AAACCCTGGCGTTACCCAACTTAATCGCCTTGCAGCACATCCCCCTTTCGCCAGCTGGCGTAATAGCGAA
GAGGCCCGCACCGATCGCCCTTCCCAACAGTTGCGCAGCCTGAATGGCGAATGGCAGCTTGGCTGTTTTG
GCGGATGAGATAAGATTTTCAGCCTGATACAGATTAAATCAGAACGCAGAAGCGGTCTGATAAAACAGAA
TTTGCCTGGCGGCAGTAGCGCGGTGGTCCCACCTGACCCCATGCCGAACTCAGAAGTGAAACGCCGTAGC
GCCGATGGTAGTGTGGGGTCTCCCCATGCGAGAGTAGGGAACTGCCAGGCATCAAATAAAACGAAAGGCT
CAGTCGAAAGACTGGGCCTTTCGTTTTATCTGTTGTTTGTCGGTGAACGCTCTCCTGAGTAGGACAAATC
CGCCGGGAGCGGATTTGAACGTTGCGAAGCAACGGCCCGGAGGGTGGCGGGCAGGACGCCCGCCATAAAC
TGCCAGGCATCAAATTAAGCAGAAGGCCATCCTGACGGATGGCCTTTTTGCGTTTCTACAAACTCTTTTG
TTTATTTTTCTAAATACATTCAAATATGTATCCGCTCATGAGACAATAACCCTGATAAATGCTTCAATAA
TATTGAAAAAGGAAGAGTATGAGTATTCAACATTTCCGTGTCGCCCTTATTCCCTTTTTTGCGGCATTTT
GCCTTCCTGTTTTTGCTCACCCAGAAACGCTGGTGAAAGTAAAAGATGCTGAAGATCAGTTGGGTGCACG
AGTGGGTTACATCGAACTGGATCTCAACAGCGGTAAGATCCTTGAGAGTTTTCGCCCCGAAGAACGTTTC
CCAATGATGAGCACTTTTAAAGTTCTGCTATGTGGCGCGGTATTATCCCGTGTTGACGCCGGGCAAGAGC
AACTCGGTCGCCGCATACACTATTCTCAGAATGACTTGGTTGAGTACTCACCAGTCACAGAAAAGCATCT
TACGGATGGCATGACAGTAAGAGAATTATGCAGTGCTGCCATAACCATGAGTGATAACACTGCGGCCAAC
TTACTTCTGACAACGATCGGAGGACCGAAGGAGCTAACCGCTTTTTTGCACAACATGGGGGATCATGTAA
CTCGCCTTGATCGTTGGGAACCGGAGCTGAATGAAGCCATACCAAACGACGAGCGTGACACCACGATGCC
TGTAGCAATGGCAACAACGTTGCGCAAACTATTAACTGGCGAACTACTTACTCTAGCTTCCCGGCAACAA
TTAATAGACTGGATGGAGGCGGATAAAGTTGCAGGACCACTTCTGCGCTCGGCCCTTCCGGCTGGCTGGT
TTATTGCTGATAAATCTGGAGCCGGTGAGCGTGGGTCTCGCGGTATCATTGCAGCACTGGGGCCAGATGG
TAAGCCCTCCCGTATCGTAGTTATCTACACGACGGGGAGTCAGGCAACTATGGATGAACGAAATAGACAG
ATCGCTGAGATAGGTGCCTCACTGATTAAGCATTGGTAACTGTCAGACCAAGTTTACTCATATATACTTT
AGATTGATT
[38 nt withheld, positions 4490-4527]
A
[37 nt withheld, positions 4529-4565]
ATTTTGTTAAAATTCGCGTTAAATTTTTGTTAAATCAGCTCATTTTTTAACCAATAGGCCGAAATCGGCA
AAATCCCTTATAAATCAAAAGAATAGCCCGAGATAGGGT
[37 nt withheld, positions 4675-4711]
AAAGAACGTGGACTCCAACGTCAAAGG
[141 nt withheld, positions 4739-4879]
G
[125 nt withheld, positions 4881-5005]
AAAGGATCTAGGTGAAGATCCTTTTTGATAATCTCATGACCAAAATCCCTTAACGTGAGTTTTCGTTCCA
CTGAGCGTCAGACCCCGTAGAAAAGATCAAAGGATCTTCTTGAGATCCTTTTTTTCTGCGCGTAATCTGC
TGCTTGCAAACAAAAAAACCACCGCTACCAGCGGTGGTTTGTTTGCCGGATCAAGAGCTACCAACTCTTT
TTCCGAAGGTAACTGGCTTCAGCAGAGCGCAGATACCAAATACTGTCCTTCTAGTGTAGCCGTAGTTAGG
CCACCACTTCAAGAACTCTGTAGCACCGCCTACATACCTCGCTCTGCTAATCCTGTTACCAGTGGCTGCT
GCCAGTGGCGATAAGTCGTGTCTTACCGGGTTGGACTCAAGACGATAGTTACCGGATAAGGCGCAGCGGT
CGGGCTGAACGGGGGGTTCGTGCACACAGCCCAGCTTGGAGCGAACGACCTACACCGAACTGAGATACCT
ACAGCGTGAGCTATGAGAAAGCGCCACGCTTCCCGAAGGGAGAAAGGCGGACAGGTATCCGGTAAGCGGC
AGGGTCGGAACAGGAGAGCGCACGAGGGAGCTTCCAGGGGGAAACGCCTGGTATCTTTATAGTCCTGTCG
GGTTTCGCCACCTCTGACTTGAGCGTCGATTTTTGTGATGCTCGTCAGGGGGGCGGAGCCTATGGAAAAA
CGCCAGCAACGCGGCCTTTTTACGGTTCCTGGCCTTTTGCTGGCCTTTTGCTCACATGTTCTTTCCTGCG
TTATCCCCTGATTCTGTGGATAACCGTATTACCGCCTTTGAGTGAGCTGATACCGCTCGCCGCAGCCGAA
CGACCGAGCGCAGCGAGTCAGTGAGCGAGGAAGCGGAAGAGCGCCTGATGCGGTATTTTCTCCTTACGCA
TCTGTGCGGTATTTCACACCGCATGTGGTGCACTCTCAGTACACCGCATGTGGTGCACTCTCAGTACAAT
CTGCTCTGATGCCGCATAGTTAAGCCAGTATACACTCCGCTATCGCTACGTGACTGGGTCATGACTGCGC
CCCGACACCCGCCAACACCCGCTGACGCGCCCTGACGGGCTTGTCTGCTCCCGGCATCCGCTTACAGACA
AGCTGTGACCGTCTCCGGGAGCTGCATGTGTCAGAGGTTTTCACCGTCATCACCGAAACGCGCGAGGCAG
CTGCGGTAAAGCTCATCAGCGTGGTCGTGCAGCGATTCACAGATGTCTGCCTGTTCATCCGCGTCCAGCT
CGTTGAGTTTCTCCAGAAGCGTTAATGTCTGGCTTCTGATAAAGCGGGCCATGTTAAGGGCGGTTTTTTC
CTGTTTGGTCACTGATGCCTCCGTGTAAGGGGGATTTCTGTTCATGGGGGTAATGATACCGATGAAACGA
GAGAGGATGCTCACGATACGGGTTACTGATGATGAACATGCCCGGTTACTGGAACGTTGTGAGGGTAAAC
AACTGGCGGTATGGATGCGGCGGGACCAGAGAAAAATCACTCAGGGTCAATGCCAGCGCTTCGTTAATAC
AGATGTAGGTGTTCCACAGGGTAGCCAGCAGCATCCTGCGATGCAGATCCGGAACATAATGGTGCAGGGC
GCTGACTTCCGCGTTTCCAGACTTTACGAAACACGGAAACCGAAGACCATTCATGTTGTTGCTCAGGTCG
CAGACGTTTTGCAGCAGCAGTCGCTTCACGTTCGCTCGCGTATCGGTGATTCATTCTGCTAACCAGTAAG
GCAACCCCGCCAGCCTAGCCGGGTCCTCAACGACAGGAGCACGATCATGCGCACCCGTGGCCAGGACCCA
ACGCTGCCCGAAATTCCGACACCATCGAATGGTGCAAAACCTTTCGCGGTATGGCATGATAGCGCCCGGA
AGAGAGTCAATTCAGGGTGGTGAATGTGAAACCAGTAACGTTATACGATGTCGCAGAGTATGCCGGTGTC
TCTTATCAGACCGTTTCCCGCGTGGTGAACCAGGCCAGCCACGTTTCTGCGAAAACGCGGGAAAAAGTGG
AAGCGGCGATGGCGGAGCTGAATTACATTCCCAACCGCGTGGCACAACAACTGGCGGGCAAACAGTCGTT
GCTGATTGGCGTTGCCACCTCCAGTCTGGCCCTGCACGCGCCGTCGCAAATTGTCGCGGCGATTAAATCT
CGCGCCGATCAACTGGGTGCCAGCGTGGTGGTGTCGATGGTAGAACGAAGCGGCGTCGAAGCCTGTAAAG
CGGCGGTGCACAATCTTCTCGCGCAACGCGTCAGTGGGCTGATCATTAACTATCCGCTGGATGACCAGGA
TGCCATTGCTGTGGAAGCTGCCTGCACTAATGTTCCGGCGTTATTTCTTGATGTCTCTGACCAGACACCC
ATCAACAGTATTATTTTCTCCCATGAAGACGGTACGCGACTGGGCGTGGAGCATCTGGTCGCATTGGGTC
ACCAGCAAATCGCGCTGTTAGCGGGCCCATTAAGTTCTGTCTCGGCGCGTCTGCGTCTGGCTGGCTGGCA
TAAATATCTCACTCGCAATCAAATTCAGCCGATAGCGGAACGGGAAGGCGACTGGAGTGCCATGTCCGGT
TTTCAACAAACCATGCAAATGCTGAATGAGGGCATCGTTCCCACTGCGATGCTGGTTGCCAACGATCAGA
TGGCGCTGGGCGCAATGCGCGCCATTACCGAGTCCGGGCTGCGCGTTGGTGCGGATATCTCGGTAGTGGG
ATACGACGATACCGAAGACAGCTCATGTTATATCCCGCCGTTAACCACCATCAAACAGGATTTTCGCCTG
CTGGGGCAAACCAGCGTGGACCGCTTGCTGCAACTCTCTCAGGGCCAGGCGGTGAAGGGCAATCAGCTGT
TGCCCGTCTCACTGGTGAAAAGAAAAACCACCCTGGCGCCCAATACGCAAACCGCCTCTCCCCGCGCGTT
GGCCGATTCATTAATGCAGCTGGCACGACAGGTTTCCCGACTGGAAAGCGGGCAGTGAGCGCAACGCAAT
TAATGTAAGTTAGCTCACTCATTAGGCACAATTCTCATGTTTGACAGCTTATCATCGACTGCACGGTGCA
CCAATGCTTCTGGCGTCAGGCAGCCATCGGAAGCTGTGGTATGGCTGTGCAGGTCGTAAATCACTGCATA
AT
